>Addgene plasmid #237944 | TRBV20-1 | addgene full sequence | sequence record 475822 | Addgene NGS Result
CTGAGAGACTCTAAATCCAGTGACAAGTCTGTCTGCCTATTCACCGATTTTGATTCTCAAACAAATGTGT
CACAAAGTAAGGATTCTGACGTCTATATCACAGACAAAACTGTGCTAGACATGAGGTCTATGGACTTCAA
GAGCAACAGTGCTGTGGCCTGGAGCAACAAATCTGACTTTGCATGTGCAAACGCCTTCAACAACAGCATT
ATTCCAGAAGATACCTTCTTCCCCAGCCCAGAAAGTTCCTGTGATGTCAAGCTGGTCGAGAAATCTTTTG
AAACAGATACGAACCTAAACTTTCAAAACCTGTCAGTGATTGGGTTCCGAATCCTCCTCCTGAAAGTGGC
CGGGTTTAATCTGCTCATGACGCTGCGGCTGTGGTCCAGCTGAGGAATTCATCAGAAGAGCCTCGAGGCG
GCCGCATGTGAGTCTCCCTATAGTGAGTCGTATTAATTTCGCGGGCGGAACCCCTATTTGTTTATTTTTC
TAAATACATTCAAATATGTATCCGCTCATGAGTAGCACCAGGCGTTTAAGGGCACCAATAACTGCCTTAA
AAAAATTACGCCCCGCCCTGCCACTCATCGCAGTACTGTTGTAATTCATTAAGCATTCTGCCGACATGGA
AGCCATCACAAACGGCATGATGAACCTGAATCGCCAGCGGCATCAGCACCTTGTCGCCTTGCGTATAATA
TTTGCCCATGGTGAAAACGGGGGCGAAGAAGTTGTCCATATTGGCCACGTTTAAATCAAAACTGGTGAAA
CTCACCCAGGGATTGGCTGAGACAAAAAACATATTCTCAATAAACCCTTTAGGGAAATAGGCCAGGTTTT
CACCGTAACACGCCACATCTTGCGAATATATGTGTAGAAACTGCCGGAAATCGTCGTGGTATTCACTCCA
GAGCGATGAAAACGTTTCAGTTTGCTCATGGAAAACGGTGTAACAAGGGTGAACACTATCCCATATCACC
AGCTCACCGTCTTTCATTGCCATACGAAATTCCGGATGAGCATTCATCAGGCGGGCAAGAATGTGAATAA
AGGCCGGATAAAACTTGTGCTTATTTTTCTTTACGGTCTTTAAAAAGGCCGTAATATCCAGCTGAACGGT
CTGGTTATAGGTACATTGAGCAACTGACTGAAATGCCTCAAAATGTTCTTTACGATGCCATTGGGATATA
TCAACGGTGGTATATCCAGTGATTTTTTTCTCCATTTTAGCTTCCTTAGCTCCTGAAAATCTCGATAACT
CAAAAAATACGCCCGGTAGTGATCTTATTTCATTATGGTGAAAGTTGGAACCTCTTACGTGCCGATCAAA
GTCTCATTTTCGCCAAAAGTTGTCATGACCAAAATCCCTTAACGTGAGTTTTCGTTCCACTGAGCGTCAG
ACCCCGTAGAAAAGATCAAAGGATCTTCTTGAGATCCTTTTTTTCTGCGCGTAATCTGCTGCTTGCAAAC
AAAAAAACCACCGCTACCAGCGGTGGTTTGTTTGCCGGATCAAGAGCTACCAACTCTTTTTCCGAAGGTA
ACTGGCTTCAGCAGAGCGCAGATACCAAATACTGTTCTTCTAGTGTAGCCGTAGTTAGGCCACCACTTCA
AGAACTCTGTAGCACCGCCTACATACCTCGCTCTGCTAATCCTGTTACCAGTGGCTGCTGCCAGTGGCGA
TAAGTCGTGTCTTACCGGGTTGGACTCAAGACGATAGTTACCGGATAAGGCGCAGCGGTCGGGCTGAACG
GGGGGTTCGTGCACACAGCCCAGCTTGGAGCGAACGACCTACACCGAACTGAGATACCTACAGCGTGAGC
TATGAGAAAGCGCCACGCTTCCCGAAGGGAGAAAGGCGGACAGGTATCCGGTAAGCGGCAGGGTCGGAAC
AGGAGAGCGCACGAGGGAGCTTCCAGGGGGAAACGCCTGGTATCTTTATAGTCCTGTCGGGTTTCGCCAC
CTCTGACTTGAGCGTCGATTTTTGTGATGCTCGTCAGGGGGGCGGAGCCTATGGAAAAACGCCAGCAATG
CGGCCTTTTTACGGTTCCTGGCCTTTTGCTGGCCTTTTGCTCACATGTTCTTTCCTGCGTTATCCCCTGA
TTCTGTGGATAACCGTATTACCGCCTTTGAGTGAGCTGATACCGCTCGCCGCAGCCGAACGACCGAGCGC
AGCGAGTCAGTGAGCGAGGAAGCCGAAAAATCAATAATCAGACAACAAGATGTGCGAACTCGATATTTTA
CACGACTCTCTTTACCAATTCTGCCCCGAATTACACTTAAAACGACTCAACAGCTTAACGTTGGCTTGCC
ACGCATTACTTGACTGTAAAACTCTCACTCTTACCGAACTTGGCCGTAACCTGCCAACCAAAGCGAGAAC
AAAACATAACATCAAACGAATCGACCGATTGTTAGGTAATCGTCACTTGCAGGAAGGTTTAAACGCATTT
AGGTGACACTATAGAAGTGTGTATCGCTCGAGGCTCTTCAGCATCTAGAGCCACCGGCATGAGCCACCAT
GCTGCTGCTTCTGCTGCTTCTGGGGCCAGGTATAAGCCTCCTTCTACCTGGGAGCTTGGCAGGCTCCGGG
CTTGGTGCTGTGGTGAGCCAACATCCGAGCTGGGTTATCTGTAAGAGTGGAACCTCTGTGAAGATCGAGT
GCCGTTCCCTGGACTTTCAGGCCACAACTATGTTTTGGTATCGTCAGTTCCCGAAACAGAGTCTCATGCT
GATGGCAACTTCCAATGAGGGCTCCAAGGCCACATACGAGCAAGGCGTCGAGAAGGACAAGTTTCTCATC
AACCATGCAAGCCTGACCTTGTCCACTCTGACAGTGACCAGTGCCCATCCTGAGGACAGCAGCTTCTATA
TTTAGTCTTCGTCACGAGACGTAATGGAGACCATGCGATATCCGTAGGTCTCGAAACCGTCTCGGGGTGA
AGACATCTGACCCTGCCGTGTACCAG
Features (pLannotate 1.2.2; 8 found; start..end, strand, type, name):
    437..455     -  promoter       T7 promoter: promoter for bacteriophage T7 RNA polymerase
    465..522     +  promoter       AmpR promoter (fragment): bla
    569..1225    -  CDS            cat: CAT_ECOLX - Experimental evidence at protein level: Swiss-Prot protein existence level 1. This enzyme is an effector of chloramphenicol resistance in bacteria. From Escherichia coli. This protein is used as a marker in many commonly used cloning vectors, such as pACYC184.
   1226..1328    -  promoter       cat promoter: promoter of the E. coli cat gene encoding chloramphenicol acetyltransferase
   1429..2017    +  rep_origin     ori: high-copy-number ColE1/pMB1/pBR322/pUC origin of replication
   2447..2465    +  promoter       SP6 promoter: promoter for bacteriophage SP6 RNA polymerase
   2519..2872    +  CDS            TRBV29-1: TVB29_HUMAN - Also known as TCRBV4S1A1T From Homo sapiens (Human).
   2937..390     +  CDS            TRAC (across the origin): TRAC_HUMAN - Also known as TCRA. Experimental evidence at protein level: Swiss-Prot protein existence level 1. Constant region of T cell receptor (TR) alpha chain (PubMed:24600447). Alpha-beta T cell receptors are antigen specific receptors which are essential to the immune response and are present on the cell surface of T lymphocytes. Recognize peptide-major histocompatibility (MH) (pMH) complexes that are displayed by antigen presenting cells (APC), a prerequisite for efficient T cell adaptive immunity against pathogens (PubMed:25493333). Binding of alpha-beta TR to pMH complex initiates TR-
