[The description below was written by a language model from this plasmid's Addgene catalogue record and pLannotate feature annotations shown in this document.]
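Description:
TRBV20-1 is a small, high-copy bacterial cloning plasmid built on the pGGA-select backbone and catalogued as a synthetic biology vector. It serves as a modular parts donor rather than an expression construct. It replicates in E. coli from a ColE1/pUC-type origin and is selected with chloramphenicol through a cat gene driven by its native cat promoter. A fragment of the AmpR promoter is also annotated, but no ampicillin resistance gene is present. T7 and SP6 phage promoters flank the insert region, as is typical of this kind of assembly destination backbone, where they mainly act as convenient priming or in vitro transcription sites. No mammalian promoter, polyadenylation signal or viral element appears in the feature table, so the plasmid is not set up to express its payload in eukaryotic cells.

The payload is a human insert described as TRBV20-1-TRAC, combining a T cell receptor beta variable gene segment allele with the T cell receptor alpha constant region. The stated purpose is to supply these pieces for generating complete TCRs by cloning, presumably as one member of a set of V-gene plasmids that are combined with other segments to build paired alpha/beta receptors for screening. The record lists the cloning method as unknown and does not describe the assembly scheme.

Two points need care. The automated annotation labels the variable-region CDS as TRBV29-1 rather than TRBV20-1; this probably reflects a nearest-match call among related beta variable genes, but the table alone cannot settle it. The listed insert size of 448 bp is also smaller than the combined span of the annotated variable segment and TRAC features, although backbone plus insert does sum to the 2,966 nt sequence length.
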