Addgene plasmid #237944: TRBV20-1
Purpose: Encodes TRBV20-1 allele and TRAC to generate TCRs via cloning
Depositing lab: Michael Birnbaum. Depositing organization: Massachusetts Institute of Technology. Publication: Scalable TCR synthesis and screening enable antigen reactivity mapping in vitiligo. Gaglione SA, Mukkamala RS, Krishna C, Smith BE, Wadsworth MH 2nd, Jelinsky SA, Perez CR, Schmidt-Hong L, Katz EL, Gellatly KJ, Ali LR, Shen J, Holec PV, Zhao QH, Chan AO, Xu EJK, Kravarik KM, Guzova JA, Dobson CS, Singh H, Garber M, Dougan M, Dougan SK, Harris JE, Winkler A, Birnbaum ME. Immunity. 2026 Feb 10;59(2):477-493.e9. doi: 10.1016/j.immuni.2026.01.001. Epub 2026 Jan 28. PubMed 41610844.
Backbone
  Vector backbone: pGGA-select
  Backbone manufacturer: Addgene Plasmid #195714
  Backbone size w/o insert (bp): 2518
  Vector type: Synthetic Biology
Growth in bacteria
  Bacterial resistance: Chloramphenicol, 25 μg/mL
  Growth temperature: 37°C
  Growth strain: DH5alpha
  Copy number: High Copy
Gene/Insert
  Gene/Insert name: TRBV20-1-TRAC
  Species: H. sapiens (human)
  Insert size (bp): 448
  Mutation: None
  Entrez Gene: TRBV20-1 (a.k.a. TCRBV20S1, TCRBV2S1, TRBV201)
  Cloning method: Unknown
Terms and licenses: Academic/Nonprofit Terms; Industry Terms: Not Available to Industry
Depositor comments: Please visit https://doi.org/10.1101/2025.04.24.649726 for bioRxiv preprint.
How to cite: TRBV20-1 was a gift from Michael Birnbaum (Addgene plasmid # 237944 ; http://n2t.net/addgene:237944 ; RRID:Addgene_237944)
